Addgene plasmid #191176: EK0544 CMV-TO-mCherry-SG(s70587-dblstop)SG-EGFP (FLP-IN)
Purpose: Mammalian expression of EK0209 with a second stop codon.
Depositing lab: Xiaojing Gao. Depositing organization: Stanford University. Publication: Modular, programmable RNA sensing using ADAR editing in living cells. Kaseniit KE, Katz N, Kolber NS, Call CC, Wengier DL, Cody WB, Sattely ES, Gao XJ. Nat Biotechnol. 2022 Oct 5. pii: 10.1038/s41587-022-01493-x. doi: 10.1038/s41587-022-01493-x. PubMed 36198772.
Backbone
  Vector backbone: FLP-IN
  Vector type: Mammalian Expression
Growth in bacteria
  Bacterial resistance: Ampicillin, 100 μg/mL
  Growth temperature: 37°C
  Growth strain: DH5alpha
  Copy number: High Copy
Gene/Insert
  Gene/Insert name: CMV-TO:mCherry:s70587:EGFP (double-stop)
  Species: Synthetic
  Mutation: additional stop codon
  Promoter: CMV-TO
  Cloning method: Unknown
Terms and licenses: Academic/Nonprofit Terms; Industry Terms: Not Available to Industry
Depositor comments: Please see https://rnasensing.bio/ for more details. Please visit https://www.biorxiv.org/content/10.1101/2022.01.28.478207v1 for bioRxiv preprint.
How to cite: EK0544 CMV-TO-mCherry-SG(s70587-dblstop)SG-EGFP (FLP-IN) was a gift from Xiaojing Gao (Addgene plasmid # 191176 ; http://n2t.net/addgene:191176 ; RRID:Addgene_191176)
