[The description below was written by a language model from this plasmid's Addgene catalogue record and pLannotate feature annotations shown in this document.]
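Description:
EK0544 CMV-TO-mCherry-SG(s70587-dblstop)SG-EGFP (FLP-IN) is a 6.9 kb mammalian expression plasmid built on a Flp-In type backbone. It is propagated in E. coli at high copy from a ColE1/pUC origin under ampicillin selection (AmpR). The backbone carries an FRT site placed directly upstream of a hygromycin resistance coding sequence that has no annotated promoter of its own, followed by an SV40 poly(A) signal. In Flp-In systems, FLP-mediated recombination into a genomic FRT landing site places such a promoterless HygR cassette behind a resident promoter, so that hygromycin selects for single-copy, site-specific integrants. The plasmid can also simply be transfected transiently.

The payload is a synthetic two-colour reporter driven by CMV-TO, the CMV immediate early enhancer/promoter followed by tet operator sequences. This arrangement is repressible by Tet repressor and inducible with tetracycline or doxycycline in cells that express TetR. The transcript encodes mCherry, then a 2A peptide fragment and the s70587 sensor segment, which the name indicates is flanked by SG linkers. EGFP follows, and the unit ends at a bGH poly(A) signal. The sensor region contains in-frame stop codons, so mCherry reports expression of the construct while EGFP translation is blocked. According to the associated publication on programmable RNA sensing with ADAR, the general design relies on ADAR editing to remove a stop codon and allow downstream output. This plasmid is described as a variant of EK0209 with an additional, second stop codon. The record does not state the RNA that s70587 targets or the specific reason for adding the second stop.
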