Features (pLannotate 1.2.2; 24 found; start..end, strand, type, name):
     65..117     -  misc_feature   bom (fragment): basis of mobility region from pBR322
    267..646     +  enhancer       CMV enhancer: human cytomegalovirus immediate early enhancer
    647..850     +  promoter       CMV promoter: human cytomegalovirus (CMV) immediate early promoter
    852..871     +  promoter       PLtetO-1 promoter (fragment): modified phage lambda PL promoter with tet operator sites (Lutz and Bujard, 1997)
    873..892     +  promoter       PLtetO-1 promoter (fragment): modified phage lambda PL promoter with tet operator sites (Lutz and Bujard, 1997)
    900..933     +  promoter       TRE3GV promoter (fragment): 3rd-generation Tet-responsive promoter that can be activated by binding of Tet-On® 3G, optimized for retroviral and lentiviral vectors
   1023..1730    +  CDS            mCherry: mCherry is a basic (constitutively fluorescent) red fluorescent protein published in 2004, derived from Discosoma sp.. It is reported to be a very rapidly-maturing monomer with low acid sensitivity.
   1767..1825    +  CDS            F2A (fragment): 2A peptide from foot-and-mouth disease virus polyprotein Eukaryotic ribosomes fail to insert a peptide bond between the Gly and Pro residues, yielding separate polypeptides.
   2037..2750    +  CDS            EGFP: EGFP is a basic (constitutively fluorescent) green fluorescent protein published in 1996, derived from Aequorea victoria. It is reported to be a rapidly-maturing weak dimer with moderate acid sensitivity.
   2863..3087    +  polyA_signal   bGH poly(A) signal: bovine growth hormone polyadenylation signal
   3103..3126    +  polyA_signal   bGH poly(A) signal (fragment): bovine growth hormone polyadenylation signal
   3130..3151    +  promoter       SV40 promoter (fragment): SV40 enhancer and early promoter
   3172..3405    +  rep_origin     f1 ori (fragment) (sequence partly withheld): f1 bacteriophage origin of replication; arrow indicates direction of (+) strand synthesis
   3410..3457    +  protein_bind   FRT: FLP-mediated recombination occurs in the 8-bp core sequence TCTAGAAA (Turan and Bode, 2011). FLP recombinase from the Saccharomyces cerevisiae 2μ plasmid
   3465..4487    +  CDS            HygR: aminoglycoside phosphotransferase from E. coli; aph(4)-Ia; confers resistance to hygromycin
   4497..4622    +  CDS            ble (fragment): BLE_KLEPN - Experimental evidence at protein level: Swiss-Prot protein existence level 1. Binding protein with a strong affinity to the bleomycin family of antibiotics. Binds to CL990; an antimitotic-antibiotic compound. From Klebsiella pneumoniae.
   4617..4738    +  polyA_signal   SV40 poly(A) signal: SV40 polyadenylation signal
   4811..4827    -  protein_bind   lac operator: The lac repressor binds to the lac operator to inhibit transcription in E. coli. This inhibition can be relieved by adding lactose or isopropyl-β-D-thiogalactopyranoside (IPTG). lac repressor encoded by lacI
   4835..4865    -  promoter       lac promoter: promoter for the E. coli lac operon
   4880..4901    -  protein_bind   CAP binding site: CAP binding activates transcription in the presence of cAMP. E. coli catabolite activator protein
   4914..5006    -  CDS            lacI (fragment): lac repressor; lacI; The lac repressor binds to the lac operator to inhibit transcription in E. coli. This inhibition can be relieved by adding lactose or isopropyl-β-D-thiogalactopyranoside (IPTG).
   5189..5777    -  rep_origin     ori: high-copy-number ColE1/pMB1/pBR322/pUC origin of replication
   5948..6808    -  CDS            AmpR: β-lactamase; bla; confers resistance to ampicillin, carbenicillin, and related antibiotics
   6809..6       -  promoter       AmpR promoter (across the origin): bla
>Addgene plasmid #191176 | EK0544 CMV-TO-mCherry-SG(s70587-dblstop)SG-EGFP (FLP-IN) | addgene full sequence | sequence record 375486 | Addgene NGS Result
TCCGCGCACATTTCCCCGAAAAGTGCCACCTGACGTCGACGGATCGGGAGATCTCCCGATCCCCTATGGT
GCACTCTCAGTACAATCTGCTCTGATGCCGCATAGTTAAGCCAGTATCTGCTCCCTGCTTGTGTGTTGGA
GGTCGCTGAGTAGTGCGCGAGCAAAATTTAAGCTACAACAAGGCAAGGCTTGACCGACAATTGCATGAAG
AATCTGCTTAGGGTTAGGCGTTTTGCGCTGCTTCGTACGGGCCAGATATACGCGTTGACATTGATTATTG
ACTAGTTATTAATAGTAATCAATTACGGGGTCATTAGTTCATAGCCCATATATGGAGTTCCGCGTTACAT
AACTTACGGTAAATGGCCCGCCTGGCTGACCGCCCAACGACCCCCGCCCATTGACGTCAATAATGACGTA
TGTTCCCATAGTAACGCCAATAGGGACTTTCCATTGACGTCAATGGGTGGAGTATTTACGGTAAACTGCC
CACTTGGCAGTACATCAAGTGTATCATATGCCAAGTACGCCCCCTATTGACGTCAATGACGGTAAATGGC
CCGCCTGGCATTATGCCCAGTACATGACCTTATGGGACTTTCCTACTTGGCAGTACATCTACGTATTAGT
CATCGCTATTACCATGGTGATGCGGTTTTGGCAGTACATCAATGGGCGTGGATAGCGGTTTGACTCACGG
GGATTTCCAAGTCTCCACCCCATTGACGTCAATGGGAGTTTGTTTTGGCACCAAAATCAACGGGACTTTC
CAAAATGTCGTAACAACTCCGCCCCATTGACGCAAATGGGCGGTAGGCGTGTACGGTGGGAGGTCTATAT
AAGCAGAGCTCTCCCTATCAGTGATAGAGATCTCCCTATCAGTGATAGAGATCGTCGACGAGCTCGTTTA
GTGAACCGTCAGATCGCCTGGAGACGCCATCCACGCTGTTTTGACCTCCATAGAAGACACCGGGACCGAT
CCAGCCTCCGGACTCTAGCGTTTAAACTTAAGCTTCGCCACCATGGTGAGCAAGGGCGAGGAGGATAACA
TGGCCATCATCAAGGAGTTCATGCGCTTCAAGGTGCACATGGAGGGCTCCGTGAACGGCCACGAGTTCGA
GATCGAGGGCGAGGGCGAGGGCCGCCCCTACGAGGGCACCCAGACCGCCAAGCTGAAGGTGACCAAGGGT
GGCCCCCTGCCCTTCGCCTGGGACATCCTGTCCCCTCAGTTCATGTACGGCTCCAAGGCCTACGTGAAGC
ACCCCGCCGACATTCCCGACTACTTGAAGCTGTCCTTCCCCGAGGGCTTCAAGTGGGAGCGCGTGATGAA
CTTCGAGGACGGCGGCGTGGTGACCGTGACCCAGGACTCCTCCCTGCAGGACGGCGAGTTCATCTACAAG
GTGAAGCTGCGCGGCACCAACTTCCCCTCCGACGGCCCCGTAATGCAGAAGAAGACCATGGGCTGGGAGG
CCTCCTCCGAGCGGATGTACCCCGAGGACGGCGCCCTGAAGGGCGAGATCAAGCAGAGGCTGAAGCTGAA
GGACGGCGGCCACTACGACGCTGAGGTCAAGACCACCTACAAGGCCAAGAAGCCCGTGCAGCTGCCCGGC
GCCTACAACGTCAACATCAAGTTGGACATCACCTCCCACAACGAGGACTACACCATCGTGGAACAGTACG
AACGCGCCGAGGGCCGCCACTCCACCGGCGGCATGGACGAGCTGTACAAGAGCGAAGCCAGACACAAACA
GAAAATTGTGGCTCCGGTGAAACAGACTTTGAATTTTGACCTTCTGAAGCTGGCGGGAGACGTCGAGTCC
AACCCCGGTCCCGGATCCACCAAGTCGACACGGATGAGTGTTTCCTTCTATCCGCGTCATTGTTAGTGAG
CCTTACGTACCGATAGACCACTGGTGCAAATAGAGAGCTATACCGGTGAGGCACGGCATAAGCAAAAGAT
CGTAGCCCCAGTAAAGCAAACACTCAACTTCGATCTACTCAAACTCGCAGGTGATGTGGAATCTAATCCA
GGACCTGTCTCAAAGGGCGAGGAACTTTTTACGGGCGTTGTTCCGATCCTCGTCGAATTGGACGGGGACG
TTAATGGGCATAAATTCTCAGTTAGTGGTGAGGGTGAGGGGGACGCGACATATGGGAAACTTACGCTGAA
GTTCATATGTACCACCGGAAAATTGCCAGTGCCGTGGCCTACTCTCGTCACCACCCTGACATATGGTGTT
CAGTGTTTTAGCCGGTATCCAGACCATATGAAACAGCACGATTTTTTTAAATCCGCTATGCCTGAAGGTT
ACGTACAGGAGCGAACGATATTTTTTAAAGACGACGGAAACTACAAAACTAGAGCCGAGGTAAAATTCGA
GGGTGACACTCTCGTGAACCGGATCGAACTGAAGGGCATAGATTTTAAGGAGGATGGCAATATACTGGGC
CACAAGCTCGAATACAACTATAATTCTCATAATGTCTATATCATGGCGGACAAACAGAAAAACGGCATCA
AGGTAAACTTTAAAATCCGACACAATATTGAGGACGGCTCTGTCCAGCTTGCGGACCATTACCAACAGAA
CACGCCGATAGGGGATGGTCCAGTACTTCTCCCTGATAATCACTATTTGTCTACTCAGTCAGCTCTTAGC
AAGGACCCAAACGAAAAACGGGATCACATGGTCCTTCTTGAGTTCGTCACTGCGGCTGGGATAACACTCG
GGATGGACGAACTGTATAAGTAGGCCGCTCGAGGAGGGCCCGAACAAAAACTCATCTCAGAAGAGGATCT
GAATAGCGCCGTCGACCATCATCATAATCATCATTGAGTTTAAACCCGCTGATCAGCCTCGACTGTGCCT
TCTAGTTGCCAGCCATCTGTTGTTTGCCCCTCCCCCGTGCCTTCCTTGACCCTGGAAGGTGCCACTCCCA
CTGTCCTTTCCTAATAAAATGAGGAAATTGCATCGCATTGTCTGAGTAGGTGTCATTCTATTCTGGGGGG
TGGGGTGGGGCAGGACAGCAAGGGGGAGGATTGGGAAGACAATAGCAGGCATGCTGGGGATGCGGTGGGC
TCTATGGAGATCTATCGATGTTCTGGGGATGCGGTGGGCTCTATGGCTTCTGAGGCGGAAAGAACCAGCT
GGGGCTCTAGGGGGTATCCCC
[124 nt withheld, positions 3172-3295]
C
[91 nt withheld, positions 3297-3387]
AGGGTGATGGTTCACGTACCTAGAAGTTCCTATTCCGAAGTTCCTATTCTCTAGAAAGTATAGGAACTTC
CTTGGCCAAAAAGCCTGAACTCACCGCGACGTCTGTCGAGAAGTTTCTGATCGAAAAGTTCGACAGCGTC
TCCGACCTGATGCAGCTCTCGGAGGGCGAAGAATCTCGTGCTTTCAGCTTCGATGTAGGAGGGCGTGGAT
ATGTCCTGCGGGTAAATAGCTGCGCCGATGGTTTCTACAAAGATCGTTATGTTTATCGGCACTTTGCATC
GGCCGCGCTCCCGATTCCGGAAGTGCTTGACATTGGGGAATTCAGCGAGAGCCTGACCTATTGCATCTCC
CGCCGTGCACAGGGTGTCACGTTGCAAGACCTGCCTGAAACCGAACTGCCCGCTGTTCTGCAGCCGGTCG
CGGAGGCCATGGATGCGATCGCTGCGGCCGATCTTAGCCAGACGAGCGGGTTCGGCCCATTCGGACCGCA
AGGAATCGGTCAATACACTACATGGCGTGATTTCATATGCGCGATTGCTGATCCCCATGTGTATCACTGG
CAAACTGTGATGGACGACACCGTCAGTGCGTCCGTCGCGCAGGCTCTCGATGAGCTGATGCTTTGGGCCG
AGGACTGCCCCGAAGTCCGGCACCTCGTGCACGCGGATTTCGGCTCCAACAATGTCCTGACGGACAATGG
CCGCATAACAGCGGTCATTGACTGGAGCGAGGCGATGTTCGGGGATTCCCAATACGAGGTCGCCAACATC
TTCTTCTGGAGGCCGTGGTTGGCTTGTATGGAGCAGCAGACGCGCTACTTCGAGCGGAGGCATCCGGAGC
TTGCAGGATCGCCGCGGCTCCGGGCGTATATGCTCCGCATTGGTCTTGACCAACTCTATCAGAGCTTGGT
TGACGGCAATTTCGATGATGCAGCTTGGGCGCAGGGTCGATGCGACGCAATCGTCCGATCCGGAGCCGGG
ACTGTCGGGCGTACACAAATCGCCCGCAGAAGCGCGGCCGTCTGGACCGATGGCTGTGTAGAAGTACTCG
CCGATAGTGGAAACCGACGCCCCAGCACTCGTCCGAGGGCAAAGGAATAGCACGTACTACGAGATTTCGA
TTCCACCGCCGCCTTCTATGAAAGGTTGGGCTTCGGAATCGTTTTCCGGGACGCCGGCTGGATGATCCTC
CAGCGCGGGGATCTCATGCTGGAGTTCTTCGCCCACCCCAACTTGTTTATTGCAGCTTATAATGGTTACA
AATAAAGCAATAGCATCACAAATTTCACAAATAAAGCATTTTTTTCACTGCATTCTAGTTGTGGTTTGTC
CAAACTCATCAATGTATCTTATCATGTCTGTATACCGTCGACCTCTAGCTAGAGCTTGGCGTAATCATGG
TCATAGCTGTTTCCTGTGTGAAATTGTTATCCGCTCACAATTCCACACAACATACGAGCCGGAAGCATAA
AGTGTAAAGCCTGGGGTGCCTAATGAGTGAGCTAACTCACATTAATTGCGTTGCGCTCACTGCCCGCTTT
CCAGTCGGGAAACCTGTCGTGCCAGCTGCATTAATGAATCGGCCAACGCGCGGGGAGAGGCGGTTTGCGT
ATTGGGCGCTCTTCCGCTTCCTCGCTCACTGACTCGCTGCGCTCGGTCGTTCGGCTGCGGCGAGCGGTAT
CAGCTCACTCAAAGGCGGTAATACGGTTATCCACAGAATCAGGGGATAACGCAGGAAAGAACATGTGAGC
AAAAGGCCAGCAAAAGGCCAGGAACCGTAAAAAGGCCGCGTTGCTGGCGTTTTTCCATAGGCTCCGCCCC
CCTGACGAGCATCACAAAAATCGACGCTCAAGTCAGAGGTGGCGAAACCCGACAGGACTATAAAGATACC
AGGCGTTTCCCCCTGGAAGCTCCCTCGTGCGCTCTCCTGTTCCGACCCTGCCGCTTACCGGATACCTGTC
CGCCTTTCTCCCTTCGGGAAGCGTGGCGCTTTCTCATAGCTCACGCTGTAGGTATCTCAGTTCGGTGTAG
GTCGTTCGCTCCAAGCTGGGCTGTGTGCACGAACCCCCCGTTCAGCCCGACCGCTGCGCCTTATCCGGTA
ACTATCGTCTTGAGTCCAACCCGGTAAGACACGACTTATCGCCACTGGCAGCAGCCACTGGTAACAGGAT
TAGCAGAGCGAGGTATGTAGGCGGTGCTACAGAGTTCTTGAAGTGGTGGCCTAACTACGGCTACACTAGA
AGAACAGTATTTGGTATCTGCGCTCTGCTGAAGCCAGTTACCTTCGGAAAAAGAGTTGGTAGCTCTTGAT
CCGGCAAACAAACCACCGCTGGTAGCGGTGGTTTTTTTGTTTGCAAGCAGCAGATTACGCGCAGAAAAAA
AGGATCTCAAGAAGATCCTTTGATCTTTTCTACGGGGTCTGACGCTCAGTGGAACGAAAACTCACGTTAA
GGGATTTTGGTCATGAGATTATCAAAAAGGATCTTCACCTAGATCCTTTTAAATTAAAAATGAAGTTTTA
AATCAATCTAAAGTATATATGAGTAAACTTGGTCTGACAGTTACCAATGCTTAATCAGTGAGGCACCTAT
CTCAGCGATCTGTCTATTTCGTTCATCCATAGTTGCCTGACTCCCCGTCGTGTAGATAACTACGATACGG
GAGGGCTTACCATCTGGCCCCAGTGCTGCAATGATACCGCGAGACCCACGCTCACCGGCTCCAGATTTAT
CAGCAATAAACCAGCCAGCCGGAAGGGCCGAGCGCAGAAGTGGTCCTGCAACTTTATCCGCCTCCATCCA
GTCTATTAATTGTTGCCGGGAAGCTAGAGTAAGTAGTTCGCCAGTTAATAGTTTGCGCAACGTTGTTGCC
ATTGCTACAGGCATCGTGGTGTCACGCTCGTCGTTTGGTATGGCTTCATTCAGCTCCGGTTCCCAACGAT
CAAGGCGAGTTACATGATCCCCCATGTTGTGCAAAAAAGCGGTTAGCTCCTTCGGTCCTCCGATCGTTGT
CAGAAGTAAGTTGGCCGCAGTGTTATCACTCATGGTTATGGCAGCACTGCATAATTCTCTTACTGTCATG
CCATCCGTAAGATGCTTTTCTGTGACTGGTGAGTACTCAACCAAGTCATTCTGAGAATAGTGTATGCGGC
GACCGAGTTGCTCTTGCCCGGCGTCAATACGGGATAATACCGCGCCACATAGCAGAACTTTAAAAGTGCT
CATCATTGGAAAACGTTCTTCGGGGCGAAAACTCTCAAGGATCTTACCGCTGTTGAGATCCAGTTCGATG
TAACCCACTCGTGCACCCAACTGATCTTCAGCATCTTTTACTTTCACCAGCGTTTCTGGGTGAGCAAAAA
CAGGAAGGCAAAATGCCGCAAAAAAGGGAATAAGGGCGACACGGAAATGTTGAATACTCATACTCTTCCT
TTTTCAATATTATTGAAGCATTTATCAGGGTTATTGTCTCATGAGCGGATACATATTTGAATGTATTTAG
AAAAATAAACAAATAGGGGT
